>Addgene plasmid #212633 | pLV_CAG_Gag∆MA | addgene full sequence | sequence record 422303 | Addgene NGS Result
GAGTCCAACCCGGTAAGACACGACTTATCGCCACTGGCAGCAGCCACTGGTAACAGGATTAGCAGAGCGA
GGTATGTAGGCGGTGCTACAGAGTTCTTGAAGTGGTGGCCTAACTACGGCTACACTAGAAGAACAGTATT
TGGTATCTGCGCTCTGCTGAAGCCAGTTACCTTCGGAAAAAGAGTTGGTAGCTCTTGATCCGGCAAACAA
ACCACCGCTGGTAGCGGTGGTTTTTTTGTTTGCAAGCAGCAGATTACGCGCAGAAAAAAAGGATCTCAAG
AAGATCCTTTGATCTTTTCTACGGGGTCTGACGCTCAGTGGAACGAAAACTCACGTTAAGGGATTTTGGT
CATGAGATTATCAAAAAGGATCTTCACCTAGATCCTTTTAAATTAAAAATGAAGTTTTAAATCAATCTAA
AGTATATATGAGTAAACTTGGTCTGACAGTTACCAATGCTTAATCAGTGAGGCACCTATCTCAGCGATCT
GTCTATTTCGTTCATCCATAGTTGCCTGACTCCCCGTCGTGTAGATAACTACGATACGGGAGGGCTTACC
ATCTGGCCCCAGTGCTGCAATGATACCGCGAGACCCACGCTCACCGGCTCCAGATTTATCAGCAATAAAC
CAGCCAGCCGGAAGGGCCGAGCGCAGAAGTGGTCCTGCAACTTTATCCGCCTCCATCCAGTCTATTAATT
GTTGCCGGGAAGCTAGAGTAAGTAGTTCGCCAGTTAATAGTTTGCGCAACGTTGTTGCCATTGCTACAGG
CATCGTGGTGTCACGCTCGTCGTTTGGTATGGCTTCATTCAGCTCCGGTTCCCAACGATCAAGGCGAGTT
ACATGATCCCCCATGTTGTGCAAAAAAGCGGTTAGCTCCTTCGGTCCTCCGATCGTTGTCAGAAGTAAGT
TGGCCGCAGTGTTATCACTCATGGTTATGGCAGCACTGCATAATTCTCTTACTGTCATGCCATCCGTAAG
ATGCTTTTCTGTGACTGGTGAGTACTCAACCAAGTCATTCTGAGAATAGTGTATGCGGCGACCGAGTTGC
TCTTGCCCGGCGTCAATACGGGATAATACCGCGCCACATAGCAGAACTTTAAAAGTGCTCATCATTGGAA
AACGTTCTTCGGGGCGAAAACTCTCAAGGATCTTACCGCTGTTGAGATCCAGTTCGATGTAACCCACTCG
TGCACCCAACTGATCTTCAGCATCTTTTACTTTCACCAGCGTTTCTGGGTGAGCAAAAACAGGAAGGCAA
AATGCCGCAAAAAAGGGAATAAGGGCGACACGGAAATGTTGAATACTCATACTCTTCCTTTTTCAATATT
ATTGAAGCATTTATCAGGGTTATTGTCTCATGAGCGGATACATATTTGAATGTATTTAGAAAAATAAACA
AATAGGGGTTCCGCGCACATTTCCCCGAAAAGTGCCACCTGACGTCGACGGATCGGGAGATCTCCCGATC
CCCTATGGTGCACTCTCAGTACAATCTGCTCTGATGCCGCATAGTTAAGCCAGTATCTGCTCCCTGCTTG
TGTGTTGGAGGTCGCTGAGTAGTGCGCGAGCAAAATTTAAGCTACAACAAGGCAAGGCTTGACCGACAAT
TGCATGAAGAATCTGCTTAGGGTTAGGCGTTTTGCGCTGCTTCGCGATGTACGGGCCAGATATACGCGTT
GACATTGATTATTGACTAGTTATTAATAGTAATCAATTACGGGGTCATTAGTTCATAGCCCATATATGGA
GTTCCGCGTTACATAACTTACGGTAAATGGCCCGCCTGGCTGACCGCCCAACGACCCCCGCCCATTGACG
TCAATAATGACGTATGTTCCCATAGTAACGCCAATAGGGACTTTCCATTGACGTCAATGGGTGGAGTATT
TACGGTAAACTGCCCACTTGGCAGTACATCAAGTGTATCATATGCCAAGTACGCCCCCTATTGACGTCAA
TGACGGTAAATGGCCCGCCTGGCATTATGCCCAGTACATGACCTTATGGGACTTTCCTACTTGGCAGTAC
ATCTACGTATTAGTCATCGCTATTACCATGGTGATGCGGTTTTGGCAGTACATCAATGGGCGTGGATAGC
GGTTTGACTCACGGGGATTTCCAAGTCTCCACCCCATTGACGTCAATGGGAGTTTGTTTTGGCACCAAAA
TCAACGGGACTTTCCAAAATGTCGTAACAACTCCGCCCCATTGACGCAAATGGGCGGTAGGCGTGTACGG
TGGGAGGTCTATATAAGCAGCGCGTTTTGCCTGTACTGGGTCTCTCTGGTTAGACCAGATCTGAGCCTGG
GAGCTCTCTGGCTAACTAGGGAACCCACTGCTTAAGCCTCAATAAAGCTTGCCTTGAGTGCTTCAAGTAG
TGTGTGCCCGTCTGTTGTGTGACTCTGGTAACTAGAGATCCCTCAGACCCTTTTAGTCAGTGTGGAAAAT
CTCTAGCAGTGGCGCCCGAACAGGGACTTGAAAGCGAAAGGGAAACCAGAGGAGCTCTCTCGACGCAGGA
CTCGGCTTGCTGAAGCGCGCACGGCAAGAGGCGAGGGGCGGCGACTGGTGAGTACGCCAAAAATTTTGAC
TAGCGGAGGCTAGAAGGAGAGAGATGGGTGCGAGAGCGTCAGTATTAAGCGGGGGAGAATTAGATCGCGA
TGGGAAAAAATTCGGTTAAGGCCAGGGGGAAAGAAAAAATATAAATTAAAACATATAGTATGGGCAAGCA
GGGAGCTAGAACGATTCGCAGTTAATCCTGGCCTGTTAGAAACATCAGAAGGCTGTAGACAAATACTGGG
ACAGCTACAACCATCCCTTCAGACAGGATCAGAAGAACTTAGATCATTATATAATACAGTAGCAACCCTC
TATTGTGTGCATCAAAGGATAGAGATAAAAGACACCAAGGAAGCTTTAGACAAGATAGAGGAAGAGCAAA
ACAAAAGTAAGACCACCGCACAGCAAGCGGCCGCTGATCTTCAGACCTGGAGGAGGAGATATGAGGGACA
ATTGGAGAAGTGAATTATATAAATATAAAGTAGTAAAAATTGAACCATTAGGAGTAGCACCCACCAAGGC
AAAGAGAAGAGTGGTGCAGAGAGAAAAAAGAGCAGTGGGAATAGGAGCTTTGTTCCTTGGGTTCTTGGGA
GCAGCAGGAAGCACTATGGGCGCAGCGTCAATGACGCTGACGGTACAGGCCAGACAATTATTGTCTGGTA
TAGTGCAGCAGCAGAACAATTTGCTGAGGGCTATTGAGGCGCAACAGCATCTGTTGCAACTCACAGTCTG
GGGCATCAAGCAGCTCCAGGCAAGAATCCTGGCTGTGGAAAGATACCTAAAGGATCAACAGCTCCTGGGG
ATTTGGGGTTGCTCTGGAAAACTCATTTGCACCACTGCTGTGCCTTGGAATGCTAGTTGGAGTAATAAAT
CTCTGGAACAGATTTGGAATCACACGACCTGGATGGAGTGGGACAGAGAAATTAACAATTACACAAGCTT
AATACACTCCTTAATTGAAGAATCGCAAAACCAGCAAGAAAAGAATGAACAAGAATTATTGGAATTAGAT
AAATGGGCAAGTTTGTGGAATTGGTTTAACATAACAAATTGGCTGTGGTATATAAAATTATTCATAATGA
TAGTAGGAGGCTTGGTAGGTTTAAGAATAGTTTTTGCTGTACTTTCTATAGTGAATAGAGTTAGGCAGGG
ATATTCACCATTATCGTTTCAGACCCACCTCCCAACCCCGAGGGGACCCGACAGGCCCGAAGGAATAGAA
GAAGAAGGTGGAGAGAGAGACAGAGACAGATCCATTCGATTAGTGAACGGATCGGCACTGCGTGCGCCAA
TTCTGCAGACAAATGGCAGTATTCATCCACAATTTTAAAAGAAAAGGGGGGATTGGGGGGTACAGTGCAG
GGGAAAGAATAGTAGACATAATAGCAACAGACATACAAACTAAAGAATTACAAAAACAAATTACAAAAAT
TCAAAATTTTCGGGTTTATTACAGGGACAGCAGAGATCCAGTTTACATTGATTATTGACTAGTTATTAAT
AGTAATCAATTACGGGGTCATTAGTTCATAGCCCATATATGGAGTTCCGCGTTACATAACTTACGGTAAA
TGGCCCGCCTGGCTGACCGCCCAACGACCCCCGCCCATTGACGTCAATAATGACGTATGTTCCCATAGTA
ACGCCAATAGGGACTTTCCATTGACGTCAATGGGTGGAGTATTTACGGTAAACTGCCCACTTGGCAGTAC
ATCAAGTGTATCATATGCCAAGTACGCCCCCTATTGACGTCAATGACGGTAAATGGCCCGCCTGGCATTA
TGCCCAGTACATGACCTTATGGGACTTTCCTACTTGGCAGTACATCTACGTATTAGTCATCGCTATTACC
ATGGTGATGCGGTTTTGGCAGTACATCAATGGGCGTGGATAGCGGTTTGACTCACGGGGATTTCCAAGTC
TCCACCCCATTGACGTCAATGGGAGTTTGTTTTGGCACCAAAATCAACGGGACTTTCCAAAATGTCGTAA
CAACTCCGCCCCATTGACGCAAATGGGCGGTAGGCGTGTACGGTGGGAGGTCTATATAAGCAGAGCTCGT
TTAGTGAACCGTCAGATCGCCTGGAGACGCCATCCACGCTGTTTTGACCTCCATAGAAGACACCGGGACC
GATCCAGCCTCCCCTCGAAGCTTACATGTGGTACCGAGCTCGGATCCTGAGAACTTCAGGGTGAGTCTAT
GGGACCCTTGATGTTTTCTTTCCCCTTCTTTTCTATGGTTAAGTTCATGTCATAGGAAGGGGAGAAGTAA
CAGGGTACACATATTGACCAAATCAGGGTAATTTTGCATTTGTAATTTTAAAAAATGCTTTCTTCTTTTA
ATATACTTTTTTGTTTATCTTATTTCTAATACTTTCCCTAATCTCTTTCTTTCAGGGCAATAATGATACA
ATGTATCATGCCTCTTTGCACCATTCTAAAGAATAACAGTGATAATTTCTGGGTTAAGGCAATAGCAATA
TTTCTGCATATAAATATTTCTGCATATAAATTGTAACTGATGTAAGAGGTTTCATATTGCTAATAGCAGC
TACAATCCAGCTACCATTCTGCTTTTATTTTATGGTTGGGATAAGGCTGGATTATTCTGAGTCCAAGCTA
GGCCCTTTTGCTAATCATGTTCATACCTCTTATCTTCCTCCCACAGCTCCTGGGCAACGTGCTGGTCTGT
GTGCTGGCCCATCACTTTGGCAAAGAATTCGCCACCATGCCCCTCCGCGCAGGAGGAAACGGACAGCTTC
AATACTGGCCGTTCTCCTCTTCTGACCTTTACAACTGGAAAAATAATAACCCTTCTTTTTCTGAAGATCC
AGGTAAACTGACAGCTCTGATCGAGTCTGTCCTCATCACCCATCAGCCCACCTGGGACGACTGTCAGCAG
CTGTTGGGGACTCTGCTGACCGGAGAAGAAAAACAACGGGTGCTCTTAGAGGCTAGAAAGGCGGTGCGGG
GCGATGATGGGCGCCCCACTCAACTGCCCAATGAAGTCGATGCCGCTTTTCCCCTCGAGCGCCCAGACTG
GGATTACACCACCCAGGCAGGTAGGAACCACCTAGTCCACTATCGCCAGTTGCTCCTAGCGGGTCTCCAA
AACGCGGGCAGAAGCCCCACCAATTTGGCCAAGGTAAAAGGAATAACACAAGGGCCCAATGAGTCTCCCT
CGGCCTTCCTAGAGAGACTTAAGGAAGCCTATCGCAGGTACACTCCTTATGACCCTGAGGACCCAGGGCA
AGAAACTAATGTGTCTATGTCTTTCATTTGGCAGTCTGCCCCAGACATTGGGAGAAAGTTAGAGAGGTTA
GAAGATTTAAAAAACAAGACGCTTGGAGATTTGGTTAGAGAGGCAGAAAAGATCTTTAATAAACGAGAAA
CCCCGGAAGAAAGAGAGGAACGTATCAGGAGAGAAACAGAGGAAAAAGAAGAACGCCGTAGGACAGAGGA
TGAGCAGAAAGAGAAAGAAAGAGATCGTAGGAGACATAGAGAGATGAGCAAGCTATTGGCCACTGTCGTT
AGTGGACAGAAACAGGATAGACAGGGAGGAGAACGAAGGAGGTCCCAACTCGATCGCGACCAGTGTGCCT
ACTGCAAAGAAAAGGGGCACTGGGCTAAAGATTGTCCCAAGAAACCACGAGGACCTCGGGGACCAAGACC
GCAGGGATCCGGCGCAACAAACTTCTCTCTGCTGAAACAAGCCGGAGATGTCGAAGAGAATCCTGGACCG
ATGGAGAGCGACGAGAGCGGCCTGCCCGCCATGAAGATCGAGTGCCGCATCACCGGCACCCTGAACGGCG
TGGAGTTCGAGCTGGTGGGCGGCGGAGAGGGCACCCCCGAGCAGGGCCGCATGACCAACAAGATGAAGAG
CACCAAAGGCGCCCTGACCTTCAGCCCCTACCTGCTGAGCCACGTGATGGGCTACGGCTTCTACCACTTC
GGCACCTACCCCAGCGGCTACGAGAACCCCTTCCTGCACGCCATCAACAACGGCGGCTACACCAACACCC
GCATCGAGAAGTACGAGGACGGCGGCGTGCTGCACGTGAGCTTCAGCTACCGCTACGAGGCCGGCCGCGT
GATCGGCGACTTCAAGGTGGTGGGCACCGGCTTCCCCGAGGACAGCGTGATCTTCACCGACAAGATCATC
CGCAGCAACGCCACCGTGGAGCACCTGCACCCCATGGGCGATAACGTGCTGGTGGGCAGCTTCGCCCGCA
CCTTCAGCCTGCGCGACGGCGGCTACTACAGCTTCGTGGTGGACAGCCACATGCACTTCAAGAGCGCCAT
CCACCCCAGCATCCTGCAGAACGGGGGCCCCATGTTCGCCTTCCGCCGCGTGGAGGAGCTGCACAGCAAC
ACCGAGCTGGGCATCGTGGAGTACCAGCACGCCTTCAAGACCCCGGATGCAGATGCCGGTGAAGAAGGAT
CCGGCGCAACAAACTTCTCTCTGCTCAAACAAGCCGGCGACGTCGAAGAGAATCCTGGGCCGGCCAAGTT
GACCAGTGCCGTTCCGGTGCTCACCGCGCGCGACGTCGCCGGAGCGGTCGAGTTCTGGACCGACCGGCTC
GGGTTCTCCCGGGACTTCGTGGAGGACGACTTCGCCGGTGTGGTCCGGGACGACGTGACCCTGTTCATCA
GCGCGGTCCAGGACCAGGTGGTGCCGGACAACACCCTGGCCTGGGTGTGGGTGCGCGGCCTGGACGAGCT
GTACGCCGAGTGGTCGGAGGTCGTGTCCACGAACTTCCGGGACGCCTCCGGGCCGGCCATGACCGAGATC
GGCGAGCAGCCGTGGGGGCGGGAGTTCGCCCTGCGCGACCCGGCCGGCAACTGCGTGCACTTCGTGGCCG
AGGAGCAGGACTGAGAATTCGATATCAAGCTTATCGGTAATCAACCTCTGGATTACAAAATTTGTGAAAG
ATTGACTGGTATTCTTAACTATGTTGCTCCTTTTACGCTATGTGGATACGCTGCTTTAATGCCTTTGTAT
CATGCTATTGCTTCCCGTATGGCTTTCATTTTCTCCTCCTTGTATAAATCCTGGTTGCTGTCTCTTTATG
AGGAGTTGTGGCCCGTTGTCAGGCAACGTGGCGTGGTGTGCACTGTGTTTGCTGACGCAACCCCCACTGG
TTGGGGCATTGCCACCACCTGTCAGCTCCTTTCCGGGACTTTCGCTTTCCCCCTCCCTATTGCCACGGCG
GAACTCATCGCCGCCTGCCTTGCCCGCTGCTGGACAGGGGCTCGGCTGTTGGGCACTGACAATTCCGTGG
TGTTGTCGGGGAAATCATCGTCCTTTCCTTGGCTGCTCGCCTGTGTTGCCACCTGGATTCTGCGCGGGAC
GTCCTTCTGCTACGTCCCTTCGGCCCTCAATCCAGCGGACCTTCCTTCCCGCGGCCTGCTGCCGGCTCTG
CGGCCTCTTCCGCGTCTTCGCCTTCGCCCTCAGACGAGTCGGATCTCCCTTTGGGCCGCCTCCCCGCATC
GATACCGTCGACCTCGAGACCTAGAAAAACATGGAGCAATCACAAGTAGCAATACAGCAGCTACCAATGC
TGATTGTGCCTGGCTAGAAGCACAAGAGGAGGAGGAGGTGGGTTTTCCAGTCACACCTCAGGTACCTTTA
AGACCAATGACTTACAAGGCAGCTGTAGATCTTAGCCACTTTTTAAAAGAAAAGGGGGGACTGGAAGGGC
TAATTCACTCCCAACGAAGACAAGATATCCTTGATCTGTGGATCTACCACACACAAGGCTACTTCCCTGA
TTGGCAGAACTACACACCAGGGCCAGGGATCAGATATCCACTGACCTTTGGATGGTGCTACAAGCTAGTA
CCAGTTGAGCAAGAGAAGGTAGAAGAAGCCAATGAAGGAGAGAACACCCGCTTGTTACACCCTGTGAGCC
TGCATGGGATGGATGACCCGGAGAGAGAAGTATTAGAGTGGAGGTTTGACAGCCGCCTAGCATTTCATCA
CATGGCCCGAGAGCTGCATCCGGACTGTACTGGGTCTCTCTGGTTAGACCAGATCTGAGCCTGGGAGCTC
TCTGGCTAACTAGGGAACCCACTGCTTAAGCCTCAATAAAGCTTGCCTTGAGTGCTTCAAGTAGTGTGTG
CCCGTCTGTTGTGTGACTCTGGTAACTAGAGATCCCTCAGACCCTTTTAGTCAGTGTGGAAAATCTCTAG
CAGGGCCCGTTTAAACCCGCTGATCAGCCTCGACTGTGCCTTCTAGTTGCCAGCCATCTGTTGTTTGCCC
CTCCCCCGTGCCTTCCTTGACCCTGGAAGGTGCCACTCCCACTGTCCTTTCCTAATAAAATGAGGAAATT
GCATCGCATTGTCTGAGTAGGTGTCATTCTATTCTGGGGGGTGGGGTGGGGCAGGACAGCAAGGGGGAGG
ATTGGGAAGACAATAGCAGGCATGCTGGGGATGCGGTGGGCTCTATGGCTTCTGAGGCGGAAAGAACCAG
CTGGGGCTCTAGGGGGTATCCCC
[124 nt withheld, positions 9054-9177]
C
[91 nt withheld, positions 9179-9269]
A
[49 nt withheld, positions 9271-9319]
CCTTTGACGTTGGAGTCCACGTTCTTT
[37 nt withheld, positions 9347-9383]
ACCCTATCTCGGTCTATTCTTTTGATTTATAAGGGATTTTGCCGATTTCGGCCTATTGGTTAAAAAATGA
GCTGATTTAACAAAAATTTAACGCGAATTAATTCTGTAGCTTGGCGTAATCATGGTCATAGCTGTTTCCT
GTGTGAAATTGTTATCCGCTCACAATTCCACACAACATACGAGCCGGAAGCATAAAGTGTAAAGCCTGGG
GTGCCTAATGAGTGAGCTAACTCACATTAATTGCGTTGCGCTCACTGCCCGCTTTCCAGTCGGGAAACCT
GTCGTGTCAGCTGCATTAATGAATCGGCCAACGCGCGGGGAGAGGCGGTTTGCGTATTGGGCGCTCTTCC
GCTTCCTCGCTCACTGACTCGCTGCGCTCGGTCGTTCGGCTGCGGCGAGCGGTATCAGCTCACTCAAAGG
CGGTAATACGGTTATCCACAGAATCAGGGGATAACGCAGGAAAGAACATGTGAGCAAAAGGCCAGCAAAA
GGCCAGGAACCGTAAAAAGGCCGCGTTGCTGGCGTTTTTCCATAGGCTCCGCCCCCCTGACGAGCATCAC
AAAAATCGACGCTCAAGTCAGAGGTGGCGAAACCCGACAGGACTATAAAGATACCAGGCGTTTCCCCCTG
GAAGCTCCCTCGTGCGCTCTCCTGTTCCGACCCTGCCGCTTACCGGATACCTGTCCGCCTTTCTCCCTTC
GGGAAGCGTGGCGCTTTCTCATAGCTCACGCTGTAGGTATCTCAGTTCGGTGTAGGTCGTTCGCTCCAAG
CTGGGCTGTGTGCACGAACCCCCCGTTCAGCCCGACCGCTGCGCCTTATCCGGTAACTATCGTCTT
Features (pLannotate 1.2.2; 30 found; start..end, strand, type, name):
    450..1310    -  CDS            AmpR: β-lactamase; bla; confers resistance to ampicillin, carbenicillin, and related antibiotics
   1311..1415    -  promoter       AmpR promoter: bla
   1474..1526    -  misc_feature   bom (fragment): basis of mobility region from pBR322
   1681..2060    +  enhancer       CMV enhancer: human cytomegalovirus immediate early enhancer
   2061..2260    +  promoter       CMV promoter: human cytomegalovirus (CMV) immediate early promoter
   2278..2458    +  LTR            5' LTR (truncated): truncated 5' long terminal repeat (LTR) from HIV-1
   2505..2630    +  misc_feature   HIV-1 Ψ: packaging signal of human immunodeficiency virus type 1
   2614..2977    +  CDS            HIV-1 gag (fragment): gag protein from human immunodeficiency virus 1; gag
   3123..3356    +  misc_feature   RRE: The Rev response element (RRE) of HIV-1 allows for Rev-dependent mRNA export from the nucleus to the cytoplasm.
   3733..3833    +  CDS            Rev (fragment): human immunodeficiency virus 1 (HIV-1) Rev protein; rev; enhances nuclear export of unspliced and incompletely spliced viral mRNAs
   3883..4000    +  misc_feature   cPPT/CTS: central polypurine tract and central termination sequence of HIV-1
   4110..4413    +  enhancer       CMV enhancer: human cytomegalovirus immediate early enhancer
   4414..4617    +  promoter       CMV promoter: human cytomegalovirus (CMV) immediate early promoter
   4751..5226    +  intron         β-globin intron: internally truncated intron from human β-globin
   5224..5301    +  CDS            HBB (fragment): HBB_PROLO - Experimental evidence at protein level: Swiss-Prot protein existence level 1. Involved in oxygen transport from the lung to the various peripheral tissues. From Procyon lotor (Raccoon).
   5290..6240    +  CDS            gag (fragment): GAG_MLVMS - Experimental evidence at protein level: Swiss-Prot protein existence level 1. [Nucleocapsid protein p10-Gag]: Involved in the packaging and encapsidation of two copies of the genome. Binds with high affinity to conserved UCUG elements within the packaging signal, located near the 5'-end of the genome. This binding is dependent on genome dimerization. From Moloney murine leukemia virus (isolate Shinnick) (MoMLV).
   6301..6996    +  CDS            TurboGFP: improved green fluorescent protein from Pontellina plumata (Evdokimov et al., 2006) mammalian codon-optimized
   7062..7434    +  CDS            BleoR (fragment): antibiotic-binding protein; Sh ble from Streptoalloteichus hindustanus; confers resistance to bleomycin, phleomycin, and Zeocin™
   7435..7456    +  misc_feature   MCS (fragment): pBluescript multiple cloning site
   7459..8047    +  misc_feature   WPRE: woodchuck hepatitis virus posttranscriptional regulatory element
   7984..8565    +  CDS            nef (fragment): NEF_HV1H2 - Experimental evidence at protein level: Swiss-Prot protein existence level 1. Extracellular Nef protein targets CD4(+) T-lymphocytes for apoptosis by interacting with CXCR4 surface receptors. From Human immunodeficiency virus type 1 group M subtype B (isolate HXB2) (HIV-1).
   8572..8752    +  LTR            5' LTR (truncated): truncated 5' long terminal repeat (LTR) from HIV-1
   8784..9008    +  polyA_signal   bGH poly(A) signal: bovine growth hormone polyadenylation signal
   9012..9033    +  promoter       SV40 promoter (fragment): SV40 enhancer and early promoter
   9054..9482    +  rep_origin     f1 ori (sequence partly withheld): f1 bacteriophage origin of replication; arrow indicates direction of (+) strand synthesis
   9532..9548    -  protein_bind   lac operator: The lac repressor binds to the lac operator to inhibit transcription in E. coli. This inhibition can be relieved by adding lactose or isopropyl-β-D-thiogalactopyranoside (IPTG). lac repressor encoded by lacI
   9556..9586    -  promoter       lac promoter: promoter for the E. coli lac operon
   9601..9622    -  protein_bind   CAP binding site: CAP binding activates transcription in the presence of cAMP. E. coli catabolite activator protein
   9635..9727    -  CDS            lacI (fragment): lac repressor; lacI; The lac repressor binds to the lac operator to inhibit transcription in E. coli. This inhibition can be relieved by adding lactose or isopropyl-β-D-thiogalactopyranoside (IPTG).
   9910..279     -  rep_origin     ori (across the origin): high-copy-number ColE1/pMB1/pBR322/pUC origin of replication
