[The description below was written by a language model from this plasmid's Addgene catalogue record and pLannotate feature annotations shown in this document.]
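Description:
pLV_CAG_Gag∆MA is a lentiviral transfer plasmid on a pLenti backbone, built to express a truncated Moloney murine leukemia virus (MoMLV) Gag protein in mammalian cells. It is propagated in E. coli through a high-copy ColE1/pUC-type origin with ampicillin resistance (AmpR), and also carries an f1 origin. The HIV-1 vector framework consists of a CMV enhancer/promoter fused to a truncated 5' LTR, which drives genomic RNA production in packaging cells. This is followed by the Ψ packaging signal with a short gag fragment, the RRE for Rev-dependent nuclear export, and the cPPT/CTS. Downstream of the payload lie a WPRE, a truncated 3' LTR and a bGH polyadenylation signal.

The catalogue lists the internal promoter as CAG. The feature table annotates this region as a CMV enhancer and CMV promoter followed by a β-globin intron, so the annotation only partly matches the usual composite CAG description. This promoter drives a Gag fragment of about 950 nt. The record describes it as residues 216–530 of MLV Gag, with amino acids 2–215 deleted to remove the matrix (MA) domain, and states that it was subcloned from an MLV Gag-YFP plasmid. TurboGFP and a Zeocin/bleomycin resistance gene (BleoR) follow in the same orientation with only short gaps and no separate promoter annotated. This suggests co-expression from the same transcript, although the linking elements are not identified in the record. These two markers allow fluorescence-based identification and drug selection of transduced cells.

The stated purpose is lentiviral delivery of MA-truncated MLV Gag. The associated publication concerns engineered virus-like particles for live-cell transcriptomics, but the specific role of this variant is not given.
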