Addgene plasmid #212633: pLV_CAG_Gag∆MA
Purpose: Lentivirus vector to express MLV Gag with truncated MA domain
Depositing lab: Paul Blainey. Depositing organization: Broad Institute. Publication: Live-cell transcriptomics with engineered virus-like particles. Najia MA, Le A, Borrajo J, Pruett L, Tsai F, Ogi R, Huang JY, Griffith LG, Daley GQ, Blainey PC. Cell. 2026 Sep 1:S0092-8674(26)00932-3. doi: 10.1016/j.cell.2026.08.005. PubMed 42679822.
Backbone
  Vector backbone: pLenti
  Vector type: Mammalian Expression, Lentiviral
  Selectable markers: Zeocin ; GFP
Growth in bacteria
  Bacterial resistance: Ampicillin, 100 μg/mL
  Growth temperature: 30°C
  Growth strain: NEB Stable
  Copy number: High Copy
Gene/Insert
  Gene/Insert name: MLV Gag (UniProt ID: P03332)
  Species: MoMLV
  Mutation: Deletion of MA domain (amino acids 2-215)
  Entrez Gene: gag (a.k.a. MLVgp8)
  Promoter: CAG
  Cloning method: Gibson Cloning
  Sequencing primers: 5′ CGCAAATGGGCGGTAGGCGTG
Resource information
  A portion of this plasmid was derived from a plasmid made by: Amino acids 216-530 of the MLV Gag ORF were cloned from MLV Gag-YFP (Addgene Plasmid #1813, a gift from Walther Mothes)
Terms and licenses: Academic/Nonprofit Terms; Industry Terms: Not Available to Industry
Depositor comments: Please visit https://doi.org/10.1101/2024.10.01.616098 for bioRxiv preprint.
How to cite: pLV_CAG_Gag∆MA was a gift from Paul Blainey (Addgene plasmid # 212633 ; http://n2t.net/addgene:212633 ; RRID:Addgene_212633)
